>Addgene plasmid #143956 | TFORF1378 | addgene full sequence | sequence record 404614 | Addgene NGS Result
TTAATGTAGTCTTATGCAATACTCTTGTAGTCTTGCAACATGGTAACGATGAGTTAGCAACATGCCTTAC
AAGGAGAGAAAAAGCACCGTGCATGCCGATTGGTGGAAGTAAGGTGGTACGATCGTGCCTTATTAGGAAG
GCAACAGACGGGTCTGACATGGATTGGACGAACCACTGAATTGCCGCATTGCAGAGATATTGTATTTAAG
TGCCTAGCTCGATACATAAACGGGTCTCTCTGGTTAGACCAGATCTGAGCCTGGGAGCTCTCTGGCTAAC
TAGGGAACCCACTGCTTAAGCCTCAATAAAGCTTGCCTTGAGTGCTTCAAGTAGTGTGTGCCCGTCTGTT
GTGTGACTCTGGTAACTAGAGATCCCTCAGACCCTTTTAGTCAGTGTGGAAAATCTCTAGCAGTGGCGCC
CGAACAGGGACTTGAAAGCGAAAGGGAAACCAGAGGAGCTCTCTCGACGCAGGACTCGGCTTGCTGAAGC
GCGCACGGCAAGAGGCGAGGGGCGGCGACTGGTGAGTACGCCAAAAATTTTGACTAGCGGAGGCTAGAAG
GAGAGAGATGGGTGCGAGAGCGTCAGTATTAAGCGGGGGAGAATTAGATCGCGATGGGAAAAAATTCGGT
TAAGGCCAGGGGGAAAGAAAAAATATAAATTAAAACATATAGTATGGGCAAGCAGGGAGCTAGAACGATT
CGCAGTTAATCCTGGCCTGTTAGAAACATCAGAAGGCTGTAGACAAATACTGGGACAGCTACAACCATCC
CTTCAGACAGGATCAGAAGAACTTAGATCATTATATAATACAGTAGCAACCCTCTATTGTGTGCATCAAA
GGATAGAGATAAAAGACACCAAGGAAGCTTTAGACAAGATAGAGGAAGAGCAAAACAAAAGTAAGACCAC
CGCACAGCAAGCGGCCGCTGATCTTCAGACCTGGAGGAGGAGATATGAGGGACAATTGGAGAAGTGAATT
ATATAAATATAAAGTAGTAAAAATTGAACCATTAGGAGTAGCACCCACCAAGGCAAAGAGAAGAGTGGTG
CAGAGAGAAAAAAGAGCAGTGGGAATAGGAGCTTTGTTCCTTGGGTTCTTGGGAGCAGCAGGAAGCACTA
TGGGCGCAGCGTCAATGACGCTGACGGTACAGGCCAGACAATTATTGTCTGGTATAGTGCAGCAGCAGAA
CAATTTGCTGAGGGCTATTGAGGCGCAACAGCATCTGTTGCAACTCACAGTCTGGGGCATCAAGCAGCTC
CAGGCAAGAATCCTGGCTGTGGAAAGATACCTAAAGGATCAACAGCTCCTGGGGATTTGGGGTTGCTCTG
GAAAACTCATTTGCACCACTGCTGTGCCTTGGAATGCTAGTTGGAGTAATAAATCTCTGGAACAGATTTG
GAATCACACGACCTGGATGGAGTGGGACAGAGAAATTAACAATTACACAAGCTTAATACACTCCTTAATT
GAAGAATCGCAAAACCAGCAAGAAAAGAATGAACAAGAATTATTGGAATTAGATAAATGGGCAAGTTTGT
GGAATTGGTTTAACATAACAAATTGGCTGTGGTATATAAAATTATTCATAATGATAGTAGGAGGCTTGGT
AGGTTTAAGAATAGTTTTTGCTGTACTTTCTATAGTGAATAGAGTTAGGCAGGGATATTCACCATTATCG
TTTCAGACCCACCTCCCAACCCCGAGGGGACCCATGCATTGCATCTCAATTAGTCAGCAACCAGGTGTGG
AAAGTCCCCAGGCTCCCCAGCAGGCAGAAGTATGCAAAGCATGCGTCTCAATTAGTCAGCAACCATAGTC
CCGCCCCTAACTCCGCCCATCCCGCCCCTAACTCCGCCCAGTTCCGCCCATTCTCCGCCCCATGGCTGAC
TAATTTTTTTTATTTATGCAGAGGCCGAGGCCGCCTCGGCCTCTGAGCTATTCCAGAAGTAGTGAGGAGG
CTTTTTTGGAGGCCTAGGCTTTTGCAAAAAGCTTTCTAGAGGTACCACCGGAGCTTACCATGACCGAGTA
CAAGCCCACGGTGCGCCTCGCCACCCGCGACGACGTCCCCAGGGCCGTACGCACCCTCGCCGCCGCGTTC
GCCGACTACCCCGCCACGCGCCACACCGTCGATCCGGACCGCCACATCGAGCGGGTCACCGAGCTGCAAG
AACTCTTCCTCACGCGCGTCGGGCTCGACATCGGCAAGGTGTGGGTCGCGGACGACGGCGCCGCCGTGGC
GGTCTGGACCACGCCGGAGAGCGTCGAAGCGGGGGCGGTGTTCGCCGAGATCGGCCCGCGCATGGCCGAG
TTGAGCGGTTCCCGGCTGGCCGCGCAGCAACAGATGGAAGGCCTCCTGGCGCCGCACCGGCCCAAGGAGC
CCGCGTGGTTCCTGGCCACCGTCGGCGTCTCGCCCGACCACCAGGGCAAGGGTCTGGGCAGCGCCGTCGT
GCTCCCCGGAGTGGAGGCGGCCGAGCGCGCCGGGGTGCCCGCCTTCCTGGAGACCTCCGCGCCCCGCAAC
CTCCCCTTCTACGAGCGGCTCGGCTTCACCGTCACCGCCGACGTCGAGGTGCCCGAAGGACCGCGCACCT
GGTGCATGACCCGCAAGCCCGGTGCCAGTTAACGAATTCTAGATCTTGAGACAAATGGCAGTATTCATCC
ACAATTTTAAAAGAAAAGGGGGGATTGGGGGGTACAGTGCAGGGGAAAGAATAGTAGACATAATAGCAAC
AGACATACAAACTAAAGAATTACAAAAACAAATTACAAAAATTCAAAATTTTCGGGTTTATTACAGGGAC
AGCAGAGATCCACTTTGGCGCCGGCTCGAGGCCTGCAGGTGCAAAGATGGATAAAGTTTTAAACAGAGAG
GAATCTTTGCAGCTAATGGACCTTCTAGGTCTTGAAAGGAGTGGGAATTGGCTCCGGTGCCCGTCAGTGG
GCAGAGCGCACATCGCCCACAGTCCCCGAGAAGTTGGGGGGAGGGGTCGGCAATTGAACCGGTGCCTAGA
GAAGGTGGCGCGGGGTAAACTGGGAAAGTGATGTCGTGTACTGGCTCCGCCTTTTTCCCGAGGGTGGGGG
AGAACCGTATATAAGTGCAGTAGTCGCCGTGAACGTTCTTTTTCGCAACGGGTTTGCCGCCAGAACACAG
GTAAGTGCCGTGTGTGGTTCCCGCGGGCCTGGCCTCTTTACGGGTTATGGCCCTTGCGTGCCTTGAATTA
CTTCCACCTGGCTGCAGTACGTGATTCTTGATCCCGAGCTTCGGGTTGGAAGTGGGTGGGAGAGTTCGAG
GCCTTGCGCTTAAGGAGCCCCTTCGCCTCGTGCTTGAGTTGAGGCCTGGCCTGGGCGCTGGGGCCGCCGC
GTGCGAATCTGGTGGCACCTTCGCGCCTGTCTCGCTGCTTTCGATAAGTCTCTAGCCATTTAAAATTTTT
GATGACCTGCTGCGACGCTTTTTTTCTGGCAAGATAGTCTTGTAAATGCGGGCCAAGATCTGCACACTGG
TATTTCGGTTTTTGGGGCCGCGGGCGGCGACGGGGCCCGTGCGTCCCAGCGCACATGTTCGGCGAGGCGG
GGCCTGCGAGCGCGGCCACCGAGAATCGGACGGGGGTAGTCTCAAGCTGGCCGGCCTGCTCTGGTGCCTG
GCCTCGCGCCGCCGTGTATCGCCCCGCCCTGGGCGGCAAGGCTGGCCCGGTCGGCACCAGTTGCGTGAGC
GGAAAGATGGCCGCTTCCCGGCCCTGCTGCAGGGAGCTCAAAATGGAGGACGCGGCGCTCGGGAGAGCGG
GCGGGTGAGTCACCCACACAAAGGAAAAGGGCCTTTCCGTCCTCAGCCGTCGCTTCATGTGACTCCACGG
AGTACCGGGCGCCGTCCAGGCACCTCGATTAGTTCTCGAGCTTTTGGAGTACGTCGTCTTTAGGTTGGGG
GGAGGGGTTTTATGCGATGGAGTTTCCCCACACTGAGTGGGTGGAGACTGAAGTTAGGCCAGCTTGGCAC
TTGATGTAATTCTCCTTGGAATTTGCCCTTTTTGAGTTTGGATCTTGGTTCATTCTCAAGCCTCAGACAG
TGGTTCAAAGTTTTTTTCTTCCATTTCAGGTGTCGTGAGGCTAGCACCGCCACCATGGCCGAAGCGGCGC
CTGCCCGGGACCCCGAGACAGACAAGCACACAGAGGACCAGAGTCCTTCGACACCCTTGCCCCAGCCAGC
TGCTGAGAAGAACTCGTACCTCTACTCCACGGAAATCACACTGTGGACGGTGGTGGCCGCCATTCAGGCC
TTGGAGAAGAAGGTGGATTCCTGCCTGACCCGCTTGCTGACTCTGGAGGGGCGCACGGGGACAGCCGAGA
AGAAGCTGGCCGACTGCGAGAAGACAGCTGTGGAGTTCGGGAACCAGCTGGAGGGCAAGTGGGCCGTGCT
GGGGACCTTGCTGCAGGAGTACGGGCTGCTGCAGAGGCGGCTGGAGAATGTGGAGAACTTGCTGCGCAAC
AGGAACTTCTGGATCTTGCGGCTGCCCCCGGGCAGCAAGGGGGAGGCCCCCAAGGTGCCCGTGACCTTCG
ATGATGTGGCCGTGTATTTCTCTGAGCTGGAGTGGGGCAAGCTGGAGGACTGGCAGAAGGAGCTCTACAA
GCACGTGATGAGGGGCAACTACGAGACGCTGGTCTCCCTGGATTATGCAATCTCCAAACCAGACATCCTC
ACCCGGATAGAGAGGGGAGAGGAGCCTTGTCTTGACCGGTGGGGCCAGGAGAAGGGGAATGAAGTAGAGG
TGGGACGTCCAAGGATGATGGGCACTGGCCTCCCTCCGTATCCAGAGCACCTCACCAGCCCACTTAGCCC
TGCCCAGGAGGAGCTGAAAGAAGGGCAGGCCCCCAAGCAGCAGCAGGACTCAGAGGCGAGAGTGGCCCCA
GCCGGGCCAGAAGCAGGTGGTGGTGTGGCCATCAAGACAGAGGCACAGTCTGAAGACGAGATGACGCCTG
AGCGGCTCTTTCTGGGGGTGTCCCGAGGCCAGACCGAGTGTAGAATCCCCCGAGGGCCCAGGAACAGGCC
TGGGGGCCCCAGCCGTCATCAGGCCCAGGGCATGCCCAGGGTGCGGGCAGGGGAGCCACGGCCACCGGGG
GCCAGTGGGGAGACGCCCCGAGTCCTCTCCCGCAGGCGGCAGCGGGCATTCCCCTGCCCCGACTGCGGGC
AGAGCTTCCGCCTGAAGATCAATCTGACGATTCATCAGCGGACCCATGTGGAGGAGGGGCGGCAGGAGGC
CCCCGGCCGCTCGCCCACCAGCTGCGGGGACAGCCAGGCCATGCTGGAGCCGGGGGAGGTGGTGGTACCC
GGCCCTGTCATCCGCTGGCTCCCCGAGGAGCCTGAGGGTCGCCGCTCCGTGGCAGGGGGCCGTGCCTTGG
TGGGGCGGCGGCCTGCAGCCAGCAAGATGTACCACTGCAGCGAGTGCCTGCGCTTCTTCCAGCAGCGCAA
GAGCCTGCTGCTGCACCAGCGCCTGCACACCGGCAATGGCCAGGGCTGGCCCGCCTGCCCCTACTGCGGC
AAGGCCTTCCGCCGGCCCTCGGACCTCTTCCGGCACCAGCGCATCCACACCGGTGAGCGGCCCTACCAGT
GCCCCCAGTGTGGCCGGACCTTCAACCGCAACCACCACCTGGCCGTGCACATGCAGACCCACGCCCGAGG
CCAGGTGGGCCCACACTTCCCTGCCGCCCCCGCCCGCCACGGGAGCCTGCCCCTGCCCTGGCCCAGCCGG
AAGGAGGAGGGCTAGTAATGAACTAGTCCGTAACTTGAAAGTATTTCGATTTCTTGGCTTTATATATCTT
GTGGAAAGGACGAGGTGATCTTGGAGGCTCGGTTTGAACGCGTTAAGTCGACAATCAACCTCTGGATTAC
AAAATTTGTGAAAGATTGACTGGTATTCTTAACTATGTTGCTCCTTTTACGCTATGTGGATACGCTGCTT
TAATGCCTTTGTATCATGCTATTGCTTCCCGTATGGCTTTCATTTTCTCCTCCTTGTATAAATCCTGGTT
GCTGTCTCTTTATGAGGAGTTGTGGCCCGTTGTCAGGCAACGTGGCGTGGTGTGCACTGTGTTTGCTGAC
GCAACCCCCACTGGTTGGGGCATTGCCACCACCTGTCAGCTCCTTTCCGGGACTTTCGCTTTCCCCCTCC
CTATTGCCACGGCGGAACTCATCGCCGCCTGCCTTGCCCGCTGCTGGACAGGGGCTCGGCTGTTGGGCAC
TGACAATTCCGTGGTGTTGTCGGGGAAATCATCGTCCTTTCCTTGGCTGCTCGCCTGTGTTGCCACCTGG
ATTCTGCGCGGGACGTCCTTCTGCTACGTCCCTTCGGCCCTCAATCCAGCGGACCTTCCTTCCCGCGGCC
TGCTGCCGGCTCTGCGGCCTCTTCCGCGTCTTCGCCTTCGCCCTCAGACGAGTCGGATCTCCCTTTGGGC
CGCCTCCCCGCGTCGACTTTAAGACCAATGACTTACAAGGCAGCTGTAGATCTTAGCCACTTTTTAAAAG
AAAAGGGGGGACTGGAAGGGCTAATTCACTCCCAACGAAGACAAGATCTGCTTTTTGCTTGTACTGGGTC
TCTCTGGTTAGACCAGATCTGAGCCTGGGAGCTCTCTGGCTAACTAGGGAACCCACTGCTTAAGCCTCAA
TAAAGCTTGCCTTGAGTGCTTCAAGTAGTGTGTGCCCGTCTGTTGTGTGACTCTGGTAACTAGAGATCCC
TCAGACCCTTTTAGTCAGTGTGGAAAATCTCTAGCAGTACGTATAGTAGTTCATGTCATCTTATTATTCA
GTATTTATAACTTGCAAAGAAATGAATATCAGAGAGTGAGAGGAACTTGTTTATTGCAGCTTATAATGGT
TACAAATAAAGCAATAGCATCACAAATTTCACAAATAAAGCATTTTTTTCACTGCATTCTAGTTGTGGTT
TGTCCAAACTCATCAATGTATCTTATCATGTCTGGCTCTAGCTATCCCGCCCCTAACTCCGCCCATCCCG
CCCCTAACTCCGCCCAGTTCCGCCCATTCTCCGCCCCATGGCTGACTAATTTTTTTTATTTATGCAGAGG
CCGAGGCCGCCTCGGCCTCTGAGCTATTCCAGAAGTAGTGAGGAGGCTTTTTTGGAGGCCTAGGGACGTA
CCCAATTCGCCCTATAGTGAGTCGTATTACGCGCGCTCACTGGCCGTCGTTTTACAACGTCGTGACTGGG
AAAACCCTGGCGTTACCCAACTTAATCGCCTTGCAGCACATCCCCCTTTCGCCAGCTGGCGTAATAGCGA
AGAGGCCCGCACCGATCGCCCTTCCCAACAGTTGCGCAGCCTGAATGGCGAATGGG
[124 nt withheld, positions 7337-7460]
C
[91 nt withheld, positions 7462-7552]
A
[49 nt withheld, positions 7554-7602]
CCTTTGACGTTGGAGTCCACGTTCTTT
[37 nt withheld, positions 7630-7666]
ACCCTATCTCGGTCTATTCTTTTGATTTATAAGGGATTTTGCCGATTTCGGCCTATTGGTTAAAAAATGA
GCTGATTTAACAAAAATTTAACGCGAATTTTAACAAAATATTAACGCTTACAATTTAGGTGGCACTTTTC
GGGGAAATGTGCGCGGAACCCCTATTTGTTTATTTTTCTAAATACATTCAAATATGTATCCGCTCATGAG
ACAATAACCCTGATAAATGCTTCAATAATATTGAAAAAGGAAGAGTATGAGTATTCAACATTTCCGTGTC
GCCCTTATTCCCTTTTTTGCGGCATTTTGCCTTCCTGTTTTTGCTCACCCAGAAACGCTGGTGAAAGTAA
AAGATGCTGAAGATCAGTTGGGTGCACGAGTGGGTTACATCGAACTGGATCTCAACAGCGGTAAGATCCT
TGAGAGTTTTCGCCCCGAAGAACGTTTTCCAATGATGAGCACTTTTAAAGTTCTGCTATGTGGCGCGGTA
TTATCCCGTATTGACGCCGGGCAAGAGCAACTCGGTCGCCGCATACACTATTCTCAGAATGACTTGGTTG
AGTACTCACCAGTCACAGAAAAGCATCTTACGGATGGCATGACAGTAAGAGAATTATGCAGTGCTGCCAT
AACCATGAGTGATAACACTGCGGCCAACTTACTTCTGACAACGATCGGAGGACCGAAGGAGCTAACCGCT
TTTTTGCACAACATGGGGGATCATGTAACTCGCCTTGATCGTTGGGAACCGGAGCTGAATGAAGCCATAC
CAAACGACGAGCGTGACACCACGATGCCTGTAGCAATGGCAACAACGTTGCGCAAACTATTAACTGGCGA
ACTACTTACTCTAGCTTCCCGGCAACAATTAATAGACTGGATGGAGGCGGATAAAGTTGCAGGACCACTT
CTGCGCTCGGCCCTTCCGGCTGGCTGGTTTATTGCTGATAAATCTGGAGCCGGTGAGCGTGGGTCTCGCG
GTATCATTGCAGCACTGGGGCCAGATGGTAAGCCCTCCCGTATCGTAGTTATCTACACGACGGGGAGTCA
GGCAACTATGGATGAACGAAATAGACAGATCGCTGAGATAGGTGCCTCACTGATTAAGCATTGGTAACTG
TCAGACCAAGTTTACTCATATATACTTTAGATTGATTTAAAACTTCATTTTTAATTTAAAAGGATCTAGG
TGAAGATCCTTTTTGATAATCTCATGACCAAAATCCCTTAACGTGAGTTTTCGTTCCACTGAGCGTCAGA
CCCCGTAGAAAAGATCAAAGGATCTTCTTGAGATCCTTTTTTTCTGCGCGTAATCTGCTGCTTGCAAACA
AAAAAACCACCGCTACCAGCGGTGGTTTGTTTGCCGGATCAAGAGCTACCAACTCTTTTTCCGAAGGTAA
CTGGCTTCAGCAGAGCGCAGATACCAAATACTGTTCTTCTAGTGTAGCCGTAGTTAGGCCACCACTTCAA
GAACTCTGTAGCACCGCCTACATACCTCGCTCTGCTAATCCTGTTACCAGTGGCTGCTGCCAGTGGCGAT
AAGTCGTGTCTTACCGGGTTGGACTCAAGACGATAGTTACCGGATAAGGCGCAGCGGTCGGGCTGAACGG
GGGGTTCGTGCACACAGCCCAGCTTGGAGCGAACGACCTACACCGAACTGAGATACCTACAGCGTGAGCT
ATGAGAAAGCGCCACGCTTCCCGAAGGGAGAAAGGCGGACAGGTATCCGGTAAGCGGCAGGGTCGGAACA
GGAGAGCGCACGAGGGAGCTTCCAGGGGGAAACGCCTGGTATCTTTATAGTCCTGTCGGGTTTCGCCACC
TCTGACTTGAGCGTCGATTTTTGTGATGCTCGTCAGGGGGGCGGAGCCTATGGAAAAACGCCAGCAACGC
GGCCTTTTTACGGTTCCTGGCCTTTTGCTGGCCTTTTGCTCACATGTTCTTTCCTGCGTTATCCCCTGAT
TCTGTGGATAACCGTATTACCGCCTTTGAGTGAGCTGATACCGCTCGCCGCAGCCGAACGACCGAGCGCA
GCGAGTCAGTGAGCGAGGAAGCGGAAGAGCGCCCAATACGCAAACCGCCTCTCCCCGCGCGTTGGCCGAT
TCATTAATGCAGCTGGCACGACAGGTTTCCCGACTGGAAAGCGGGCAGTGAGCGCAACGCAATTAATGTG
AGTTAGCTCACTCATTAGGCACCCCAGGCTTTACACTTTATGCTTCCGGCTCGTATGTTGTGTGGAATTG
TGAGCGGATAACAATTTCACACAGGAAACAGCTATGACCATGATTACGCCAAGCGCGCAATTAACCCTCA
CTAAAGGGAACAAAAGCTGGAGCTGCAAGC
Features (pLannotate 1.2.2; 31 found; start..end, strand, type, name):
      5..231     +  promoter       RSV promoter: Rous sarcoma virus enhancer/promoter
    232..412     +  LTR            5' LTR (truncated): truncated 5' long terminal repeat (LTR) from HIV-1
    459..584     +  misc_feature   HIV-1 Ψ: packaging signal of human immunodeficiency virus type 1
    568..931     +  CDS            HIV-1 gag (fragment): gag protein from human immunodeficiency virus 1; gag
   1077..1310    +  misc_feature   RRE: The Rev response element (RRE) of HIV-1 allows for Rev-dependent mRNA export from the nucleus to the cytoplasm.
   1687..1713    +  CDS            Rev (fragment): human immunodeficiency virus 1 (HIV-1) Rev protein; rev; enhances nuclear export of unspliced and incompletely spliced viral mRNAs
   1720..1743    +  promoter       SV40 promoter (fragment): SV40 early promoter
   1744..1815    +  promoter       SV40 promoter (fragment): SV40 enhancer and early promoter
   1839..1974    +  rep_origin     SV40 ori: SV40 origin of replication
   2020..2616    +  CDS            PuroR (fragment): puromycin N-acetyltransferase; pac from Streptomyces; confers resistance to puromycin
   2665..2782    +  misc_feature   cPPT/CTS: central polypurine tract and central termination sequence of HIV-1
   2847..2913    +  CDS            small t antigen (fragment): SV40 (simian virus 40) small t antigen
   2920..4098    +  promoter       EF-1α promoter: strong constitutive promoter for human elongation factor EF-1α
   4115..4954    +  CDS            ZNF783: ZN783_HUMAN - Experimental evidence at protein level: Swiss-Prot protein existence level 1. May be involved in transcriptional regulation. From Homo sapiens (Human).
   5768..5821    +  promoter       U6 promoter (fragment): RNA polymerase III promoter for human U6 snRNA
   5863..6451    +  misc_feature   WPRE: woodchuck hepatitis virus posttranscriptional regulatory element
   6502..6521    +  misc_feature   cPPT/CTS (fragment): central polypurine tract and central termination sequence of HIV-1
   6523..6756    +  LTR            3' LTR (ΔU3): self-inactivating 3' long terminal repeat (LTR) from HIV-1
   6834..6955    +  polyA_signal   SV40 poly(A) signal: SV40 polyadenylation signal
   6995..7130    +  rep_origin     SV40 ori: SV40 origin of replication
   7151..7169    -  promoter       T7 promoter: promoter for bacteriophage T7 RNA polymerase
   7177..7332    +  CDS            lacZα (fragment): LacZα fragment of β-galactosidase; lacZ fragment
   7337..7765    +  rep_origin     f1 ori (sequence partly withheld): f1 bacteriophage origin of replication; arrow indicates direction of (+) strand synthesis
   7818..7922    +  promoter       AmpR promoter: bla
   7923..8783    +  CDS            AmpR: β-lactamase; bla; confers resistance to ampicillin, carbenicillin, and related antibiotics
   8954..9542    +  rep_origin     ori: high-copy-number ColE1/pMB1/pBR322/pUC origin of replication
   9725..9817    +  CDS            lacI (fragment): lac repressor; lacI; The lac repressor binds to the lac operator to inhibit transcription in E. coli. This inhibition can be relieved by adding lactose or isopropyl-β-D-thiogalactopyranoside (IPTG).
   9830..9851    +  protein_bind   CAP binding site: CAP binding activates transcription in the presence of cAMP. E. coli catabolite activator protein
   9866..9896    +  promoter       lac promoter: promoter for the E. coli lac operon
   9904..9920    +  protein_bind   lac operator: The lac repressor binds to the lac operator to inhibit transcription in E. coli. This inhibition can be relieved by adding lactose or isopropyl-β-D-thiogalactopyranoside (IPTG). lac repressor encoded by lacI
   9965..9983    +  promoter       T3 promoter: promoter for bacteriophage T3 RNA polymerase
