[The description below was written by a language model from this plasmid's Addgene catalogue record and pLannotate feature annotations shown in this document.]
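Description:
TFORF1378 is a lentiviral mammalian expression plasmid built on the pLX_TRC317 backbone and carrying the human zinc-finger gene ZNF783 as a barcoded open reading frame. It belongs to a large collection of transcription factor overexpression constructs in which each ORF is paired with a unique 24-bp barcode, so that the factor delivered to a cell can be identified by sequencing in pooled screens. In bacteria the plasmid is maintained by a high-copy ColE1/pUC-type origin with ampicillin resistance (β-lactamase). An f1 origin and remnants of a lac/lacZα cloning region flanked by T7 and T3 promoters are also present in the backbone. The depositor notes that the plasmid may recombine during propagation.

The viral cassette has a third-generation, self-inactivating layout. An RSV promoter drives a truncated HIV-1 5' LTR, followed by the Ψ packaging signal, a gag fragment, the RRE for Rev-dependent export and a cPPT/CTS, and the cassette ends in a ΔU3 3' LTR with a downstream SV40 polyadenylation signal. Within the provirus, an SV40 early promoter/origin region precedes a puromycin N-acetyltransferase gene for selecting transduced cells. A separate EF-1α promoter drives the ZNF783 ORF, with a WPRE downstream to enhance transcript expression. The automated annotation matches ZNF783 over only about 840 bp of the 1,742 bp insert listed in the catalogue. The rest of the interval before the WPRE is largely unannotated apart from a short U6 promoter fragment, and the barcode is not annotated, so its position cannot be stated from the table. The ORF was made synthetically. The construct is intended for overexpressing this transcription factor, including in pooled screens.
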