Addgene plasmid #143956: TFORF1378
Purpose: Lentiviral vector for overexpressing transcription factor ORFs with unique 24-bp barcodes. Barcodes facilitate identification of transcription factors in pooled screens.
Depositing lab: Feng Zhang. Depositing organization: Broad Institute. Publication: A transcription factor atlas of directed differentiation. Joung J, Ma S, Tay T, Geiger-Schuller KR, Kirchgatterer PC, Verdine VK, Guo B, Arias-Garcia MA, Allen WE, Singh A, Kuksenko O, Abudayyeh OO, Gootenberg JS, Fu Z, Macrae RK, Buenrostro JD, Regev A, Zhang F. Cell. 2023 Jan 5;186(1):209-229.e26. doi: 10.1016/j.cell.2022.11.026. PubMed 36608654.
Backbone
  Vector backbone: pLX_TRC317
  Backbone manufacturer: Broad Institute Genetic Perturbation Platform
  Backbone size w/o insert (bp): 8264
  Vector type: Mammalian Expression, Lentiviral
  Selectable markers: Puromycin
Growth in bacteria
  Bacterial resistance: Ampicillin, 100 μg/mL
  Growth temperature: 37°C
  Growth strain: NEB Stable
  Copy number: High Copy
Gene/Insert
  Gene/Insert name: ZNF783
  Species: H. sapiens (human)
  Insert size (bp): 1742
  Entrez Gene: ZNF783
  Promoter: EF1a
  Cloning method: Unknown
  Sequencing primers: 5′ GGGTGGAGACTGAAGTTAGGCCAG; 3′ CACATAGCGTAAAAGGAGCAACATAG
Terms and licenses: Academic/Nonprofit Terms; Industry Terms: Not Available to Industry
Depositor comments: NM_001195220,ENST00000434415 . The transcription factor ORF portion of this plasmid was synthesized by Genewiz. Please test multiple small colonies in case of plasmid recombination. To make this collection available in a timely manner, a portion of this collection was not fully sequenced by Addgene. If an Addgene verified full plasmid sequence is not available, please contact us prior to placing an order to request the full sequence.
How to cite: TFORF1378 was a gift from Feng Zhang (Addgene plasmid # 143956 ; http://n2t.net/addgene:143956 ; RRID:Addgene_143956)
