>Addgene plasmid #143956 | TFORF1378 | depositor partial sequence | sequence record 283995 | Insert
ACCGCCACCATGGCCGAAGCGGCGCCTGCCCGGGACCCCGAGACAGACAAGCACACAGAGGACCAGAGTC
CTTCGACACCCTTGCCCCAGCCAGCTGCTGAGAAGAACTCGTACCTCTACTCCACGGAAATCACACTGTG
GACGGTGGTGGCCGCCATTCAGGCCTTGGAGAAGAAGGTGGATTCCTGCCTGACCCGCTTGCTGACTCTG
GAGGGGCGCACGGGGACAGCCGAGAAGAAGCTGGCCGACTGCGAGAAGACAGCTGTGGAGTTCGGGAACC
AGCTGGAGGGCAAGTGGGCCGTGCTGGGGACCTTGCTGCAGGAGTACGGGCTGCTGCAGAGGCGGCTGGA
GAATGTGGAGAACTTGCTGCGCAACAGGAACTTCTGGATCTTGCGGCTGCCCCCGGGCAGCAAGGGGGAG
GCCCCCAAGGTGCCCGTGACCTTCGATGATGTGGCCGTGTATTTCTCTGAGCTGGAGTGGGGCAAGCTGG
AGGACTGGCAGAAGGAGCTCTACAAGCACGTGATGAGGGGCAACTACGAGACGCTGGTCTCCCTGGATTA
TGCAATCTCCAAACCAGACATCCTCACCCGGATAGAGAGGGGAGAGGAGCCTTGTCTTGACCGGTGGGGC
CAGGAGAAGGGGAATGAAGTAGAGGTGGGACGTCCAAGGATGATGGGCACTGGCCTCCCTCCGTATCCAG
AGCACCTCACCAGCCCACTTAGCCCTGCCCAGGAGGAGCTGAAAGAAGGGCAGGCCCCCAAGCAGCAGCA
GGACTCAGAGGCGAGAGTGGCCCCAGCCGGGCCAGAAGCAGGTGGTGGTGTGGCCATCAAGACAGAGGCA
CAGTCTGAAGACGAGATGACGCCTGAGCGGCTCTTTCTGGGGGTGTCCCGAGGCCAGACCGAGTGTAGAA
TCCCCCGAGGGCCCAGGAACAGGCCTGGGGGCCCCAGCCGTCATCAGGCCCAGGGCATGCCCAGGGTGCG
GGCAGGGGAGCCACGGCCACCGGGGGCCAGTGGGGAGACGCCCCGAGTCCTCTCCCGCAGGCGGCAGCGG
GCATTCCCCTGCCCCGACTGCGGGCAGAGCTTCCGCCTGAAGATCAATCTGACGATTCATCAGCGGACCC
ATGTGGAGGAGGGGCGGCAGGAGGCCCCCGGCCGCTCGCCCACCAGCTGCGGGGACAGCCAGGCCATGCT
GGAGCCGGGGGAGGTGGTGGTACCCGGCCCTGTCATCCGCTGGCTCCCCGAGGAGCCTGAGGGTCGCCGC
TCCGTGGCAGGGGGCCGTGCCTTGGTGGGGCGGCGGCCTGCAGCCAGCAAGATGTACCACTGCAGCGAGT
GCCTGCGCTTCTTCCAGCAGCGCAAGAGCCTGCTGCTGCACCAGCGCCTGCACACCGGCAATGGCCAGGG
CTGGCCCGCCTGCCCCTACTGCGGCAAGGCCTTCCGCCGGCCCTCGGACCTCTTCCGGCACCAGCGCATC
CACACCGGTGAGCGGCCCTACCAGTGCCCCCAGTGTGGCCGGACCTTCAACCGCAACCACCACCTGGCCG
TGCACATGCAGACCCACGCCCGAGGCCAGGTGGGCCCACACTTCCCTGCCGCCCCCGCCCGCCACGGGAG
CCTGCCCCTGCCCTGGCCCAGCCGGAAGGAGGAGGGCTAGTAATGAACTAGTCCGTAACTTGAAAGTATT
TCGATTTCTTGGCTTTATATATCTTGTGGAAAGGACGAGGTGATCTTGGAGGCTCGGTTTGA
