>Addgene plasmid #143956 | TFORF1378 | depositor partial sequence | sequence record 283996 | Barcode
GGTGATCTTGGAGGCTCGGTTTGA
